Addgene plasmid #55005: mCherry-Calnexin-N-14
Purpose: Localization: Endoplasmic Reticulum, Excitation: 587, Emission: 610
Depositing lab: Michael Davidson. Depositing organization: Florida State University, Tallahassee.
Backbone
  Vector backbone: mCherry-N1
  Backbone size w/o insert (bp): 4750
  Vector type: Mammalian Expression
  Selectable markers: Neomycin (select with G418)
Growth in bacteria
  Bacterial resistance: Kanamycin, 50 μg/mL
  Growth temperature: 37°C
  Growth strain: DH5alpha
  Copy number: High Copy
Gene/Insert
  Gene/Insert name: Calnexin (alt name: NM_001746.3)
  Species: H. sapiens (human)
  Mutation: I474N in Calnexin
  Entrez Gene: CANX (a.k.a. CNX, IP90, P90)
  Promoter: CMV
  Tag / fusion protein: mCherry (C terminal on backbone)
  Cloning method: Unknown
  Sequencing primers: 5′ CMV-F; 3′ SV40pA-R
Terms and licenses: Academic/Nonprofit Terms; Industry Terms: Not Available to Industry
Depositor comments: . Excitation = 587; Emission = 610
How to cite: mCherry-Calnexin-N-14 was a gift from Michael Davidson (Addgene plasmid # 55005 ; http://n2t.net/addgene:55005 ; RRID:Addgene_55005)
