[The description below was written by a language model from this plasmid's Addgene catalogue record and pLannotate feature annotations shown in this document.]
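Description:
mCherry-Calnexin-N-14 is a mammalian expression plasmid built on the mCherry-N1 backbone that produces human calnexin (CANX) fused at its C terminus to the red fluorescent protein mCherry. The fusion is driven by the human cytomegalovirus immediate-early enhancer and promoter and terminated by an SV40 polyadenylation signal. In the full sequence annotation, the calnexin coding region sits just downstream of a remnant of the multiple cloning site and is followed, after a short linker gap, by the mCherry coding sequence; the "N-14" in the name probably refers to this linker, though the record does not say so. The calnexin insert carries an I474N substitution relative to the reference transcript; the record does not comment on its functional significance. A second, partial sequence record covers only the MCS fragment, CANX and mCherry, and agrees with the full-length annotation.

The plasmid is propagated in bacteria at high copy from a ColE1/pUC-type origin and selected with kanamycin. The same Tn5 aminoglycoside phosphotransferase gene (NeoR/KanR) is preceded by both a bacterial promoter and the SV40 early promoter and followed by the HSV TK polyadenylation signal, so it also allows G418 selection of stably transfected mammalian cells. An f1 origin is present for single-stranded DNA production.

Calnexin is an ER-resident, calcium-binding chaperone involved in glycoprotein folding and quality control, so the fusion serves as a red fluorescent marker of the endoplasmic reticulum in imaging experiments, with excitation at 587 nm and emission at 610 nm.
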