Features (pLannotate 1.2.2; 15 found; start..end, strand, type, name):
    742..758     +  polyA_signal   bGH poly(A) signal (fragment): bovine growth hormone polyadenylation signal
    849..896     -  polyA_signal   HSV TK poly(A) signal: herpes simplex virus thymidine kinase polyadenylation signal (Cole and Stacy, 1985)
    955..1107    -  CDS            ble (fragment): BLE_KLEPN - Experimental evidence at protein level: Swiss-Prot protein existence level 1. Binding protein with a strong affinity to the bleomycin family of antibiotics. Binds to CL990; an antimitotic-antibiotic compound. From Klebsiella pneumoniae.
   1128..1922    -  CDS            NeoR/KanR: aminoglycoside phosphotransferase from Tn5; aph(3')-II (or nptII); confers resistance to neomycin, kanamycin, and G418 (Geneticin®)
   1957..2314    -  promoter       SV40 promoter: SV40 enhancer and early promoter
   2316..2420    -  promoter       AmpR promoter: bla
   2447..2875    +  rep_origin     f1 ori (sequence partly withheld): f1 bacteriophage origin of replication; arrow indicates direction of (+) strand synthesis
   2909..3030    -  polyA_signal   SV40 poly(A) signal: SV40 polyadenylation signal
   3053..3136    -  CDS            large T antigen (fragment): large T antigen from SV40 (simian virus 40)
   3156..3863    -  CDS            mCherry: mCherry is a basic (constitutively fluorescent) red fluorescent protein published in 2004, derived from Discosoma sp.. It is reported to be a very rapidly-maturing monomer with low acid sensitivity.
   3906..5681    -  CDS            CANX: CALX_HUMAN - Experimental evidence at protein level: Swiss-Prot protein existence level 1. Calcium-binding protein that interacts with newly synthesized glycoproteins in the endoplasmic reticulum. It may act in assisting protein assembly and/or in the retention within the ER of unassembled protein subunits. It seems to play a major role in the quality control apparatus of the ER by the retention of incorrectly folded proteins. Associated with partial T-cell antigen receptor complexes that escape the ER of immature thymocytes, it may function as a signaling complex regulating thymocyte maturati
   5688..5715    -  misc_feature   MCS (fragment): multiple cloning site
   5738..5941    -  promoter       CMV promoter: human cytomegalovirus (CMV) immediate early promoter
   5942..6245    -  enhancer       CMV enhancer: human cytomegalovirus immediate early enhancer
   6420..520     -  rep_origin     ori (across the origin): high-copy-number ColE1/pMB1/pBR322/pUC origin of replication
>Addgene plasmid #55005 | mCherry-Calnexin-N-14 | addgene full sequence | sequence record 456544 | Addgene NGS Result
GACAGGACTATAAAGATACCAGGCGTTTCCCCCTGGAAGCTCCCTCGTGCGCTCTCCTGTTCCGACCCTG
CCGCTTACCGGATACCTGTCCGCCTTTCTCCCTTCGGGAAGCGTGGCGCTTTCTCATAGCTCACGCTGTA
GGTATCTCAGTTCGGTGTAGGTCGTTCGCTCCAAGCTGGGCTGTGTGCACGAACCCCCCGTTCAGCCCGA
CCGCTGCGCCTTATCCGGTAACTATCGTCTTGAGTCCAACCCGGTAAGACACGACTTATCGCCACTGGCA
GCAGCCACTGGTAACAGGATTAGCAGAGCGAGGTATGTAGGCGGTGCTACAGAGTTCTTGAAGTGGTGGC
CTAACTACGGCTACACTAGAAGAACAGTATTTGGTATCTGCGCTCTGCTGAAGCCAGTTACCTTCGGAAA
AAGAGTTGGTAGCTCTTGATCCGGCAAACAAACCACCGCTGGTAGCGGTGGTTTTTTTGTTTGCAAGCAG
CAGATTACGCGCAGAAAAAAAGGATCTCAAGAAGATCCTTTGATCTTTTCTACGGGGTCTGACGCTCAGT
GGAACGAAAACTCACGTTAAGGGATTTTGGTCATGAGATTATCAAAAAGGATCTTCACCTAGATCCTTTT
AAATTAAAAATGAAGTTTTAAATCAATCTAAAGTATATATGAGTAACCTGAGGCTATGGCAGGGCCTGCC
GCCCCGACGTTGGCTGCGAGCCCTGGGCCTTCACCCGAACTTGGGGGGTGGGGTGGGGAAAAGGAAGAAA
CGCGGGCGTATTGGCCCCAATGGGGTCTCGGTGGGGTATCGACAGAGTGCCAGCCCTGGGACCGAACCCC
GCGTTTATGAACAAACGACCCAACACCGTGCGTTTTATTCTGTCTTTTTATTGCCGTCATAGCGCGGGTT
CCTTCCGGTATTGTCTCCTTCCGTGTTTCAGTTAGCCTCCCCCTAGGGTGGGCGAAGAACTCCAGCATGA
GATCCCCGCGCTGGAGGATCATCCAGCCGGCGTCCCGGAAAACGATTCCGAAGCCCAACCTTTCATAGAA
GGCGGCGGTGGAATCGAAATCTCGTGATGGCAGGTTGGGCGTCGCTTGGTCGGTCATTTCGAACCCCAGA
GTCCCGCTCAGAAGAACTCGTCAAGAAGGCGATAGAAGGCGATGCGCTGCGAATCGGGAGCGGCGATACC
GTAAAGCACGAGGAAGCGGTCAGCCCATTCGCCGCCAAGCTCTTCAGCAATATCACGGGTAGCCAACGCT
ATGTCCTGATAGCGGTCCGCCACACCCAGCCGGCCACAGTCGATGAATCCAGAAAAGCGGCCATTTTCCA
CCATGATATTCGGCAAGCAGGCATCGCCATGGGTCACGACGAGATCCTCGCCGTCGGGCATGCTCGCCTT
GAGCCTGGCGAACAGTTCGGCTGGCGCGAGCCCCTGATGCTCTTCGTCCAGATCATCCTGATCGACAAGA
CCGGCTTCCATCCGAGTACGTGCTCGCTCGATGCGATGTTTCGCTTGGTGGTCGAATGGGCAGGTAGCCG
GATCAAGCGTATGCAGCCGCCGCATTGCATCAGCCATGATGGATACTTTCTCGGCAGGAGCAAGGTGAGA
TGACAGGAGATCCTGCCCCGGCACTTCGCCCAATAGCAGCCAGTCCCTTCCCGCTTCAGTGACAACGTCG
AGCACAGCTGCGCAAGGAACGCCCGTCGTGGCCAGCCACGATAGCCGCGCTGCCTCGTCTTGCAGTTCAT
TCAGGGCACCGGACAGGTCGGTCTTGACAAAAAGAACCGGGCGCCCCTGCGCTGACAGCCGGAACACGGC
GGCATCAGAGCAGCCGATTGTCTGTTGTGCCCAGTCATAGCCGAATAGCCTCTCCACCCAAGCGGCCGGA
GAACCTGCGTGCAATCCATCTTGTTCAATCATGCGAAACGATCCTCATCCTGTCTCTTGATCGATCTTTG
CAAAAGCCTAGGCCTCCAAAAAAGCCTCCTCACTACTTCTGGAATAGCTCAGAGGCCGAGGCGGCCTCGG
CCTCTGCATAAATAAAAAAAATTAGTCAGCCATGGGGCGGAGAATGGGCGGAACTGGGCGGAGTTAGGGG
CGGGATGGGCGGAGTTAGGGGCGGGACTATGGTTGCTGACTAATTGAGATGCATGCTTTGCATACTTCTG
CCTGCTGGGGAGCCTGGGGACTTTCCACACCTGGTTGCTGACTAATTGAGATGCATGCTTTGCATACTTC
TGCCTGCTGGGGAGCCTGGGGACTTTCCACACCCTAACTGACACACATTCCACAGCTGGTTCTTTCCGCC
TCAGGACTCTTCCTTTTTCAATATTATTGAAGCATTTATCAGGGTTATTGTCTCATGAGCGGATACATAT
TTGAATGTATTTAGAAAAATAAACAAATAGGGGTTCCGCGCACATTTCCCCGAAAAGTGCCACCTG
[124 nt withheld, positions 2447-2570]
C
[91 nt withheld, positions 2572-2662]
A
[49 nt withheld, positions 2664-2712]
CCTTTGACGTTGGAGTCCACGTTCTTT
[37 nt withheld, positions 2740-2776]
ACCCTATCTCGGTCTATTCTTTTGATTTATAAGGGATTTTGCCGATTTCGGCCTATTGGTTAAAAAATGA
GCTGATTTAACAAAAATTTAACGCGAATTTTAACAAAATATTAACGCTTACAATTTACGCCTTAAGATAC
ATTGATGAGTTTGGACAAACCACAACTAGAATGCAGTGAAAAAAATGCTTTATTTGTGAAATTTGTGATG
CTATTGCTTTATTTGTAACCATTATAAGCTGCAATAAACAAGTTAACAACAACAATTGCATTCATTTTAT
GTTTCAGGTTCAGGGGGAGGTGTGGGAGGTTTTTTAAAGCAAGTAAAACCTCTACAAATGTGGTATGGCT
GATTATGATCTAGAGTCGCGGCCGCTTTACTTGTACAGCTCGTCCATGCCGCCGGTGGAGTGGCGGCCCT
CGGCGCGTTCGTACTGTTCCACGATGGTGTAGTCCTCGTTGTGGGAGGTGATGTCCAACTTGATGTTGAC
GTTGTAGGCGCCGGGCAGCTGCACGGGCTTCTTGGCCTTGTAGGTGGTCTTGACCTCAGCGTCGTAGTGG
CCGCCGTCCTTCAGCTTCAGCCTCTGCTTGATCTCGCCCTTCAGGGCGCCGTCCTCGGGGTACATCCGCT
CGGAGGAGGCCTCCCAGCCCATGGTCTTCTTCTGCATTACGGGGCCGTCGGAGGGGAAGTTGGTGCCGCG
CAGCTTCACCTTGTAGATGAACTCGCCGTCCTGCAGGGAGGAGTCCTGGGTCACGGTCACCACGCCGCCG
TCCTCGAAGTTCATCACGCGCTCCCACTTGAAGCCCTCGGGGAAGGACAGCTTCAAGTAGTCGGGGATGT
CGGCGGGGTGCTTCACGTAGGCCTTGGAGCCGTACATGAACTGAGGGGACAGGATGTCCCAGGCGAAGGG
CAGGGGGCCACCCTTGGTCACCTTCAGCTTGGCGGTCTGGGTGCCCTCGTAGGGGCGGCCCTCGCCCTCG
CCCTCGATCTCGAACTCGTGGCCGTTCACGGAGCCCTCCATGTGCACCTTGAAGCGCATGAACTCCTTGA
TGATGGCCATGTTATCCTCCTCGCCCTTGCTCACCATGGTGGCGACCGGTCCAGATCCGCTGCCGCCTGA
CGCACCCCCCTCTCTTCGTGGCTTTCTGTTTCTTGGTGATCTGTTCAAAATTTCATCCTCCTCTGCTTTA
GGTTTTCTGTCTTCCTCCTCTTGACTGACAGTGCCACCATCTTCTTCAGCATCACTTTTCTGTTTCTCTT
CAAGTTTCTCTTCTCCTTCCTCCTCCTCATCTCCCTTGTCCTTTTCCTCTTCCTTCTCTTCTTCCTCTTC
CTTCACATCCGGTTGAGGTGCATCAGTTTTCTTATACTCCATACCACTGGTCTGTTTCTTTCCAGAACAG
CAGAAGAGGATAACCAGGAACACAGGAAGGGCTACAGTTAGAATATAGACTACCCACAGCCACGGGCGCT
CTTCAGCTGCCTCGTTCATCTGCCCCACAACGCCTGGCTCAGCAGCCCCATCAGCAGCTTTCTTCAGGCC
CCATCCATCATTGGCCCAATCATCAACTATTCTTCGATCAGCACAAATGATAAAGTTGTCAAAAAAAATG
TCAGAGGTCATGGACCACAGCTCCAAACCAATAGCACTAAAAGGAGTCATTCTGAAAGGTTCCAGATCTT
CAAAGAAATCTGGATTTGGTATTTTCCTGGGTTTCCAGATTCCCTGGTAACTGGGATTGTCAATCATAGG
AGGCTTCCATTTGCCTTTATAATTGGGGTTGTCAATCACAGGTCGCTGCCAGACACCACATCCAGGAGCT
GACTCACATCTAGGGTTGGCAATCTGAGGAGCCTCCCATTCTCCATCCATGTCTTCATCCCAATCCTCAG
GTTTCTCTGCGTCTGGATCAGGTACGTACTCAGGCTCATCATCTAACCAGCCTTCGGGTTTTGTGGCCTC
TTCATCTGGAATCTTAGCAGGGGCATCTTCATCCCAGTCATCTGGCTTGACAGCTTCTGGATCTGGGATT
TTTGGTCTTTCATCCCAATCCTCGGGCTTCCGGTCTTCTGGGTCCTCAATTTCACGTGAAGGATTTACAG
GAGGAGTCATGTCATTGAGCAGATTTCCACTATTCACCACAGATTGGTCAACCAGTATTTCAAAACTATT
ATCTGGATTCAAGATTAGTGTGTAAAGATGTGTTTTCTTATCAGTAAAATAGGTCTTCAGATCTGCATCT
GGCCTCTTAGCATGTTTTTCTTCATAGATACCCGTTTTGGGGTTTTTGTGTCGGAAGATGAAGTGCAGTT
TATAGTCCTCTCCACATTTATCTGGACCAAACATAATCGTATAAGGGGTCTTGTCATGGAACTGATCCAG
GTTGAGTTCTGGTGTTTTAGAAAGCAGTTTCACATAGGCACCACCACATTCTATTCCATTTTGGAAATTA
ACCTCATACTGAACAATGAGAGGCTTGGTGTCAAACAGGAAGGGCTTGTTCAGTTTAGCAGAGATGGCAT
GATGCTTGGCCCGAGACATCAACACAAGTCCTTTATCACCTGGAAGCTTTGACTCCTTCATTTCCTCTAC
CTCCCACTTTCCATCATATTTGGCAATTTCATCATCGGTATCGTCTTTCTTGGCTTTGGATAAAATCCAC
CCTGACAGAGTTCCTCTGTCAAAAGAATCAGCAAAATATACTTCCCCTGTTGGAACTGGAGCTTTGTAAG
TAACCTTGGGAGATGAAGGAGGAGCAGTGGTATCTGGTTTTGAGTCTTCTACCTCTTCAATGACATCGTC
AAGGTCATCCTCAATATCAATCACATCATCATCATGTCCATCATGAGCCTCAACAATAGCAGTTCCAAGC
ACCAGTAACATACACAGCAACCACTTCCCTTCCATGGCGGTCTCGAGATCTGAGTCCGGTAGCGCTAGCG
GATCTGACGGTTCACTAAACCAGCTCTGCTTATATAGACCTCCCACCGTACACGCCTACCGCCCATTTGC
GTCAATGGGGCGGAGTTGTTACGACATTTTGGAAAGTCCCGTTGATTTTGGTGCCAAAACAAACTCCCAT
TGACGTCAATGGGGTGGAGACTTGGAAATCCCCGTGAGTCAAACCGCTATCCACGCCCATTGATGTACTG
CCAAAACCGCATCACCATGGTAATAGCGATGACTAATACGTAGATGTACTGCCAAGTAGGAAAGTCCCAT
AAGGTCATGTACTGGGCATAATGCCAGGCGGGCCATTTACCGTCATTGACGTCAATAGGGGGCGTACTTG
GCATATGATACACTTGATGTACTGCCAAGTGGGCAGTTTACCGTAAATACTCCACCCATTGACGTCAATG
GAAAGTCCCTATTGGCGTTACTATGGGAACATACGTCATTATTGACGTCAATGGGCGGGGGTCGTTGGGC
GGTCAGCCAGGCGGGCCATTTACCGTAAGTTATGTAACGCGGAACTCCATATATGGGCTATGAACTAATG
ACCCCGTAATTGATTACTATTAATAACTAATGCATGGCGGTAATACGGTTATCCACAGAATCAGGGGATA
ACGCAGGAAAGAACATGTGAGCAAAAGGCCAGCAAAAGGCCAGGAACCGTAAAAAGGCCGCGTTGCTGGC
GTTTTTCCATAGGCTCCGCCCCCCTGACGAGCATCACAAAAATCGACGCTCAAGTCAGAGGTGGCGAAAC
CC
