Features (pLannotate 1.2.2; 3 found; start..end, strand, type, name):
      4..31      +  misc_feature   MCS (fragment): multiple cloning site
     38..1813    +  CDS            CANX: CALX_HUMAN - Experimental evidence at protein level: Swiss-Prot protein existence level 1. Calcium-binding protein that interacts with newly synthesized glycoproteins in the endoplasmic reticulum. It may act in assisting protein assembly and/or in the retention within the ER of unassembled protein subunits. It seems to play a major role in the quality control apparatus of the ER by the retention of incorrectly folded proteins. Associated with partial T-cell antigen receptor complexes that escape the ER of immature thymocytes, it may function as a signaling complex regulating thymocyte maturati
   1856..2563    +  CDS            mCherry: mCherry is a basic (constitutively fluorescent) red fluorescent protein published in 2004, derived from Discosoma sp.. It is reported to be a very rapidly-maturing monomer with low acid sensitivity.
>Addgene plasmid #55005 | mCherry-Calnexin-N-14 | analyzer sequence | sequence record 85392
TCCGCTAGCGCTACCGGACTCAGATCTCGAGACCGCCATGGAAGGGAAGTGGTTGCTGTGTATGTTACTG
GTGCTTGGAACTGCTATTGTTGAGGCTCATGATGGACATGATGATGATGTGATTGATATTGAGGATGACC
TTGACGATGTCATTGAAGAGGTAGAAGACTCAAAACCAGATACCACTGCTCCTCCTTCATCTCCCAAGGT
TACTTACAAAGCTCCAGTTCCAACAGGGGAAGTATATTTTGCTGATTCTTTTGACAGAGGAACTCTGTCA
GGGTGGATTTTATCCAAAGCCAAGAAAGACGATACCGATGATGAAATTGCCAAATATGATGGAAAGTGGG
AGGTAGAGGAAATGAAGGAGTCAAAGCTTCCAGGTGATAAAGGACTTGTGTTGATGTCTCGGGCCAAGCA
TCATGCCATCTCTGCTAAACTGAACAAGCCCTTCCTGTTTGACACCAAGCCTCTCATTGTTCAGTATGAG
GTTAATTTCCAAAATGGAATAGAATGTGGTGGTGCCTATGTGAAACTGCTTTCTAAAACACCAGAACTCA
ACCTGGATCAGTTCCATGACAAGACCCCTTATACGATTATGTTTGGTCCAGATAAATGTGGAGAGGACTA
TAAACTGCACTTCATCTTCCGACACAAAAACCCCAAAACGGGTATCTATGAAGAAAAACATGCTAAGAGG
CCAGATGCAGATCTGAAGACCTATTTTACTGATAAGAAAACACATCTTTACACACTAATCTTGAATCCAG
ATAATAGTTTTGAAATACTGGTTGACCAATCTGTGGTGAATAGTGGAAATCTGCTCAATGACATGACTCC
TCCTGTAAATCCTTCACGTGAAATTGAGGACCCAGAAGACCGGAAGCCCGAGGATTGGGATGAAAGACCA
AAAATCCCAGATCCAGAAGCTGTCAAGCCAGATGACTGGGATGAAGATGCCCCTGCTAAGATTCCAGATG
AAGAGGCCACAAAACCCGAAGGCTGGTTAGATGATGAGCCTGAGTACGTACCTGATCCAGACGCAGAGAA
ACCTGAGGATTGGGATGAAGACATGGATGGAGAATGGGAGGCTCCTCAGATTGCCAACCCTAGATGTGAG
TCAGCTCCTGGATGTGGTGTCTGGCAGCGACCTGTGATTGACAACCCCAATTATAAAGGCAAATGGAAGC
CTCCTATGATTGACAATCCCAGTTACCAGGGAATCTGGAAACCCAGGAAAATACCAAATCCAGATTTCTT
TGAAGATCTGGAACCTTTCAGAATGACTCCTTTTAGTGCTATTGGTTTGGAGCTGTGGTCCATGACCTCT
GACATTTTTTTTGACAACTTTATCATTTGTGCTGATCGAAGAATAGTTGATGATTGGGCCAATGATGGAT
GGGGCCTGAAGAAAGCTGCTGATGGGGCTGCTGAGCCAGGCGTTGTGGGGCAGATGAACGAGGCAGCTGA
AGAGCGCCCGTGGCTGTGGGTAGTCTATATTCTAACTGTAGCCCTTCCTGTGTTCCTGGTTATCCTCTTC
TGCTGTTCTGGAAAGAAACAGACCAGTGGTATGGAGTATAAGAAAACTGATGCACCTCAACCGGATGTGA
AGGAAGAGGAAGAAGAGAAGGAAGAGGAAAAGGACAAGGGAGATGAGGAGGAGGAAGGAGAAGAGAAACT
TGAAGAGAAACAGAAAAGTGATGCTGAAGAAGATGGTGGCACTGTCAGTCAAGAGGAGGAAGACAGAAAA
CCTAAAGCAGAGGAGGATGAAATTTTGAACAGATCACCAAGAAACAGAAAGCCACGAAGAGAGGGGGGTG
CGTCAGGCGGCAGCGGATCTGGACCGGTCGCCACCATGGTGAGCAAGGGCGAGGAGGATAACATGGCCAT
CATCAAGGAGTTCATGCGCTTCAAGGTGCACATGGAGGGCTCCGTGAACGGCCACGAGTTCGAGATCGAG
GGCGAGGGCGAGGGCCGCCCCTACGAGGGCACCCAGACCGCCAAGCTGAAGGTGACCAAGGGTGGCCCCC
TGCCCTTCGCCTGGGACATCCTGTCCCCTCAGTTCATGTACGGCTCCAAGGCCTACGTGAAGCACCCCGC
CGACATCCCCGACTACTTGAAGCTGTCCTTCCCCGAGGGCTTCAAGTGGGAGCGCGTGATGAACTTCGAG
GACGGCGGCGTGGTGACCGTGACCCAGGACTCCTCCCTGCAGGACGGCGAGTTCATCTACAAGGTGAAGC
TGCGCGGCACCAACTTCCCCTCCGACGGCCCCGTAATGCAGAAGAAGACCATGGGCTGGGAGGCCTCCTC
CGAGCGGATGTACCCCGAGGACGGCGCCCTGAAGGGCGAGATCAAGCAGAGGCTGAAGCTGAAGGACGGC
GGCCACTACGACGCTGAGGTCAAGACCACCTACAAGGCCAAGAAGCCCGTGCAGCTGCCCGGCGCCTACA
ACGTCAACATCAAGTTGGACATCACCTCCCACAACGAGGACTACACCATCGTGGAACAGTACGAACGCGC
CGAGGGCCGCCACTCCACCGGCGGCATGGACGAGCTGTACAAGTAAAGCGGCCGCGACTCTAGATCATAA
TCAGCCATACCAC
