>Addgene plasmid #55005 | mCherry-Calnexin-N-14 Sequencing Result | analyzer sequence | sequence record 100069
GCCTGACGCACCCCCCTCTCTTCGTGGCTTTCTGTTTCTTGGTGATCTGTTCAAAATTTCATCCTCCTCT
GCTTTAGGTTTTCTGTCTTCCTCCTCTTGACTGACAGTGCCACCATCTTCTTCAGCATCACTTTTCTGTT
TCTCTTCAAGTTTCTCTTCTCCTTCCTCCTCCTCATCTCCCTTGTCCTTTTCCTCTTCCTTCTCTTCTTC
CTCTTCCTTCACATCCGGTTGAGGTGCATCAGTTTTCTTATACTCCATACCACTGGTCTGTTTCTTTCCA
GAACAGCAGAAGAGGATAACCAGGAACACAGGAAGGGCTACAGTTAGAATATAGACTACCCACAGCCACG
GGCGCTCTTCAGCTGCCTCGTTCATCTGCCCCACAACGCCTGGCTCAGCAGCCCCATCAGCAGCTTTCTT
CAGGCCCCATCCATCATTGGCCCAATCATCAACTATTCTTCGATCAGCACAAATGATAAAGTTGTCAAAA
AAAATGTCAGAGGTCATGGACCACAGCTCCAAACCAATAGCACTAAAAGGAGTCATTCTGAAAGGTTCCA
GATCTTCAAAGAAATCTGGATTTGGTATTTTCCTGGGTTTCCAGATTCCCTGGTAACTGGGATTGTCAAT
CATAGGAGGCTTCCATTTGCCTTTATAATTGGGGTTGTCAATCACAGGTCGCTGCCAGACACCACATCCA
GGAGCTGACTCACATCTAGGGTTGGCAATCTGAGGAGCCTCCCATTCTCCATCCATGTCTTCATCCCAAT
CCTCA
